Addgene plasmid #140263: pL7Ae-myc-T2A-tagRFP
Purpose: Expresses L7Ae in mammalian cells
Depositing lab: Hirohide Saito. Publication: Orthogonal Protein-Responsive mRNA Switches for Mammalian Synthetic Biology. Ono H, Kawasaki S, Saito H. ACS Synth Biol. 2020 Jan 17;9(1):169-174. doi: 10.1021/acssynbio.9b00343. Epub 2019 Dec 13. PubMed 31765565.
Backbone
  Vector backbone: pIRES2 DsRed-Express
  Backbone manufacturer: Clontech
  Vector type: Mammalian Expression, Synthetic Biology
  Selectable markers: Neomycin (select with G418)
Growth in bacteria
  Bacterial resistance: Kanamycin, 50 μg/mL
  Growth temperature: 37°C
  Growth strain: DH5alpha
  Copy number: High Copy
Gene/Insert
  Gene/Insert name: L7Ae
  Promoter: CMV
  Tag / fusion protein: myc-T2A-tagRFP (C terminal on insert)
  Cloning method: Restriction Enzyme; 5′ cloning site SalI (not destroyed); 3′ cloning site BamHI (not destroyed)
  Sequencing primers: 5′ CMV Forward; 3′ CTTTATTTGTAACCATTATAAGCTGC
Terms and licenses: Academic/Nonprofit Terms; Industry Terms: Not Available to Industry
Depositor comments: CDS of L7Ae was inserted between SalI and BamHI sites of pTAPmyc-T2A-tagRFP (ID: 140278).
How to cite: pL7Ae-myc-T2A-tagRFP was a gift from Hirohide Saito (Addgene plasmid # 140263 ; http://n2t.net/addgene:140263 ; RRID:Addgene_140263)
