[The description below was written by a language model from this plasmid's Addgene catalogue record and pLannotate feature annotations shown in this document.]
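Description:
pL7Ae-myc-T2A-tagRFP is a 5.1 kb mammalian expression plasmid built on the Clontech pIRES2 DsRed-Express backbone and used in synthetic biology. It replicates in E. coli at high copy from a ColE1/pUC-type origin and also carries an f1 phage origin. A single NeoR/KanR (Tn5 aminoglycoside phosphotransferase) gene is driven by tandem bacterial (bla) and SV40 early promoters and terminated by an HSV TK poly(A) signal. This gene gives kanamycin resistance in bacteria and G418 selection in mammalian cells.

The payload is a single CMV enhancer/promoter-driven open reading frame ending in an SV40 poly(A) signal. It encodes L7Ae, which the annotation matches to the Archaeoglobus fulgidus ribosomal protein, an RNA-binding protein that recognises kink-turn (K-turn) motifs. The coding sequence was inserted between the SalI and BamHI sites of a parental myc-T2A-tagRFP vector. L7Ae therefore carries a C-terminal myc epitope tag followed by a T2A peptide and TagRFP. The automated annotation labels a short stretch in this region as a P2A fragment, which probably reflects the conserved 2A motif rather than a different element, and the myc tag is not annotated separately. Ribosomal skipping at the 2A site yields myc-tagged L7Ae and free TagRFP from one transcript, so red fluorescence reports which cells express the protein and roughly how much. Several other short fragment hits (SV40 large T antigen, ble, bGH poly(A)) appear to be backbone remnants or partial matches rather than functional parts.

The stated purpose is expression of L7Ae in mammalian cells. The associated work concerns orthogonal protein-responsive mRNA switches, so L7Ae presumably serves there as the trigger protein for mRNAs carrying its binding motif.
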