Features (pLannotate 1.2.2; 16 found; start..end, strand, type, name):
      1..304     +  enhancer       CMV enhancer: human cytomegalovirus immediate early enhancer
    305..508     +  promoter       CMV promoter: human cytomegalovirus (CMV) immediate early promoter
    558..914     +  CDS            rpl7ae: RL7A_ARCFU - Experimental evidence at protein level: Swiss-Prot protein existence level 1. Multifunctional RNA-binding protein that recognizes the K- turn motif in ribosomal RNA, the RNA component of RNase P, box H/ACA, box C/D and box C'/D' sRNAs. From Archaeoglobus fulgidus (strain ATCC 49558 / VC-16 / DSM 4304 / JCM 9628 / NBRC 100126).
    984..1006    +  CDS            P2A (fragment): 2A peptide from porcine teschovirus-1 polyprotein Eukaryotic ribosomes fail to insert a peptide bond between the Gly and Pro residues, yielding separate polypeptides.
   1017..1725    +  CDS            TagRFP (fragment): monomeric derivative of red fluorescent protein from Entacmaea quadricolor (Merzlyak et al., 2007) mammalian codon-optimized
   1742..1825    +  CDS            large T antigen (fragment): large T antigen from SV40 (simian virus 40)
   1848..1969    +  polyA_signal   SV40 poly(A) signal: SV40 polyadenylation signal
   2003..2431    -  rep_origin     f1 ori (sequence partly withheld): f1 bacteriophage origin of replication; arrow indicates direction of (+) strand synthesis
   2458..2562    +  promoter       AmpR promoter: bla
   2564..2921    +  promoter       SV40 promoter: SV40 enhancer and early promoter
   2956..3750    +  CDS            NeoR/KanR: aminoglycoside phosphotransferase from Tn5; aph(3')-II (or nptII); confers resistance to neomycin, kanamycin, and G418 (Geneticin®)
   3771..3923    +  CDS            ble (fragment): BLE_KLEPN - Experimental evidence at protein level: Swiss-Prot protein existence level 1. Binding protein with a strong affinity to the bleomycin family of antibiotics. Binds to CL990; an antimitotic-antibiotic compound. From Klebsiella pneumoniae.
   3982..4029    +  polyA_signal   HSV TK poly(A) signal: herpes simplex virus thymidine kinase polyadenylation signal (Cole and Stacy, 1985)
   4120..4136    -  polyA_signal   bGH poly(A) signal (fragment): bovine growth hormone polyadenylation signal
   4358..4946    +  rep_origin     ori: high-copy-number ColE1/pMB1/pBR322/pUC origin of replication
   5061..5120    +  enhancer       CMV enhancer (fragment): human cytomegalovirus immediate early enhancer
>Addgene plasmid #140263 | pL7Ae-myc-T2A-tagRFP | addgene full sequence | sequence record 312937 | Addgene NGS Result
CGTTACATAACTTACGGTAAATGGCCCGCCTGGCTGACCGCCCAACGACCCCCGCCCATTGACGTCAATA
ATGACGTATGTTCCCATAGTAACGCCAATAGGGACTTTCCATTGACGTCAATGGGTGGAGTATTTACGGT
AAACTGCCCACTTGGCAGTACATCAAGTGTATCATATGCCAAGTACGCCCCCTATTGACGTCAATGACGG
TAAATGGCCCGCCTGGCATTATGCCCAGTACATGACCTTATGGGACTTTCCTACTTGGCAGTACATCTAC
GTATTAGTCATCGCTATTACCATGGTGATGCGGTTTTGGCAGTACATCAATGGGCGTGGATAGCGGTTTG
ACTCACGGGGATTTCCAAGTCTCCACCCCATTGACGTCAATGGGAGTTTGTTTTGGCACCAAAATCAACG
GGACTTTCCAAAATGTCGTAACAACTCCGCCCCATTGACGCAAATGGGCGGTAGGCGTGTACGGTGGGAG
GTCTATATAAGCAGAGCTGGTTTAGTGAACCGTCAGATCCGCTAGGGCTCTGCAGGTCGACCCCACCATG
TACGTGAGATTTGAGGTTCCTGAGGACATGCAGAACGAAGCTCTGAGTCTGCTGGAGAAGGTTAGGGAGA
GCGGTAAGGTAAAGAAAGGTACCAACGAGACGACAAAGGCTGTGGAGAGGGGACTGGCAAAGCTCGTTTA
CATCGCAGAGGATGTTGACCCGCCTGAGATCGTTGCTCATCTGCCCCTCCTCTGCGAGGAGAAGAATGTG
CCGTACATTTACGTTAAAAGCAAGAACGACCTTGGAAGGGCTGTGGGCATTGAGGTGCCATGCGCTTCGG
CAGCGATAATCAACGAGGGAGAGCTGAGAAAGGAGCTTGGAAGCCTTGTGGAGAAGATTAAAGGCCTTCA
GAAGGGATCCGAACAAAAACTCATCTCAGAAGAGGATCTGAGATCTGAAGGCAGAGGCTCCCTCCTGACC
TGCGGAGACGTGGAAGAGAACCCCGGACCAAGATCCGTGTCTAAGGGCGAAGAGCTGATTAAGGAGAACA
TGCACATGAAGCTGTACATGGAGGGCACCGTGAACAACCACCACTTCAAGTGCACATCCGAGGGCGAAGG
CAAGCCCTACGAGGGCACCCAGACCATGAGAATCAAGGTGGTCGAGGGCGGCCCTCTCCCCTTCGCCTTC
GACATCCTGGCTACCAGCTTCATGTACGGCAGCAGAACCTTCATCAACCACACCCAGGGCATCCCCGACT
TCTTTAAGCAGTCCTTCCCTGAGGGCTTCACATGGGAGAGAGTCACCACATACGAAGACGGGGGCGTGCT
GACCGCTACCCAGGACACCAGCCTCCAGGACGGCTGCCTCATCTACAACGTCAAGATCAGAGGGGTGAAC
TTCCCATCCAACGGCCCTGTGATGCAGAAGAAAACACTCGGCTGGGAGGCCAACACCGAGATGCTGTACC
CCGCTGACGGCGGCCTGGAAGGCAGAAGCGACATGGCCCTGAAGCTCGTGGGCGGGGGCCACCTGATCTG
CAACTTCAAGACCACATACAGATCCAAGAAACCCGCTAAGAACCTCAAGATGCCCGGCGTCTACTATGTG
GACCACAGACTGGAAAGAATCAAGGAGGCCGACAAAGAGACCTACGTCGAGCAGCACGAGGTGGCTGTGG
CCAGATACTGCGACCTCCCTAGCAAACTGGGGCACAAACTTAATTAGCGGCCGCGACTCTAGATCATAAT
CAGCCATACCACATTTGTAGAGGTTTTACTTGCTTTAAAAAACCTCCCACACCTCCCCCTGAACCTGAAA
CATAAAATGAATGCAATTGTTGTTGTTAACTTGTTTATTGCAGCTTATAATGGTTACAAATAAAGCAATA
GCATCACAAATTTCACAAATAAAGCATTTTTTTCACTGCATTCTAGTTGTGGTTTGTCCAAACTCATCAA
TGTATCTTAAGGCGTAAATTGTAAGCGTTAATATTTTGTTAAAATTCGCGTTAAATTTTTGTTAAATCAG
CTCATTTTTTAACCAATAGGCCGAAATCGGCAAAATCCCTTATAAATCAAAAGAATAGACCGAGATAGGG
T
[37 nt withheld, positions 2102-2138]
AAAGAACGTGGACTCCAACGTCAAAGG
[49 nt withheld, positions 2166-2214]
T
[91 nt withheld, positions 2216-2306]
G
[124 nt withheld, positions 2308-2431]
CAGGTGGCACTTTTCGGGGAAATGTGCGCGGAACCCCTATTTGTTTATTTTTCTAAATACATTCAAATAT
GTATCCGCTCATGAGACAATAACCCTGATAAATGCTTCAATAATATTGAAAAAGGAAGAGTCCTGAGGCG
GAAAGAACCAGCTGTGGAATGTGTGTCAGTTAGGGTGTGGAAAGTCCCCAGGCTCCCCAGCAGGCAGAAG
TATGCAAAGCATGCATCTCAATTAGTCAGCAACCAGGTGTGGAAAGTCCCCAGGCTCCCCAGCAGGCAGA
AGTATGCAAAGCATGCATCTCAATTAGTCAGCAACCATAGTCCCGCCCCTAACTCCGCCCATCCCGCCCC
TAACTCCGCCCAGTTCCGCCCATTCTCCGCCCCATGGCTGACTAATTTTTTTTATTTATGCAGAGGCCGA
GGCCGCCTCGGCCTCTGAGCTATTCCAGAAGTAGTGAGGAGGCTTTTTTGGAGGCCTAGGCTTTTGCAAA
GATCGATCAAGAGACAGGATGAGGATCGTTTCGCATGATTGAACAAGATGGATTGCACGCAGGTTCTCCG
GCCGCTTGGGTGGAGAGGCTATTCGGCTATGACTGGGCACAACAGACAATCGGCTGCTCTGATGCCGCCG
TGTTCCGGCTGTCAGCGCAGGGGCGCCCGGTTCTTTTTGTCAAGACCGACCTGTCCGGTGCCCTGAATGA
ACTGCAAGACGAGGCAGCGCGGCTATCGTGGCTGGCCACGACGGGCGTTCCTTGCGCAGCTGTGCTCGAC
GTTGTCACTGAAGCGGGAAGGGACTGGCTGCTATTGGGCGAAGTGCCGGGGCAGGATCTCCTGTCATCTC
ACCTTGCTCCTGCCGAGAAAGTATCCATCATGGCTGATGCAATGCGGCGGCTGCATACGCTTGATCCGGC
TACCTGCCCATTCGACCACCAAGCGAAACATCGCATCGAGCGAGCACGTACTCGGATGGAAGCCGGTCTT
GTCGATCAGGATGATCTGGACGAAGAGCATCAGGGGCTCGCGCCAGCCGAACTGTTCGCCAGGCTCAAGG
CGAGCATGCCCGACGGCGAGGATCTCGTCGTGACCCATGGCGATGCCTGCTTGCCGAATATCATGGTGGA
AAATGGCCGCTTTTCTGGATTCATCGACTGTGGCCGGCTGGGTGTGGCGGACCGCTATCAGGACATAGCG
TTGGCTACCCGTGATATTGCTGAAGAGCTTGGCGGCGAATGGGCTGACCGCTTCCTCGTGCTTTACGGTA
TCGCCGCTCCCGATTCGCAGCGCATCGCCTTCTATCGCCTTCTTGACGAGTTCTTCTGAGCGGGACTCTG
GGGTTCGAAATGACCGACCAAGCGACGCCCAACCTGCCATCACGAGATTTCGATTCCACCGCCGCCTTCT
ATGAAAGGTTGGGCTTCGGAATCGTTTTCCGGGACGCCGGCTGGATGATCCTCCAGCGCGGGGATCTCAT
GCTGGAGTTCTTCGCCCACCCTAGGGGGAGGCTAACTGAAACACGGAAGGAGACAATACCGGAAGGAACC
CGCGCTATGACGGCAATAAAAAGACAGAATAAAACGCACGGTGTTGGGTCGTTTGTTCATAAACGCGGGG
TTCGGTCCCAGGGCTGGCACTCTGTCGATACCCCACCGAGACCCCATTGGGGCCAATACGCCCGCGTTTC
TTCCTTTTCCCCACCCCACCCCCCAAGTTCGGGTGAAGGCCCAGGGCTCGCAGCCAACGTCGGGGCGGCA
GGCCCTGCCATAGCCTCAGGTTACTCATATATACTTTAGATTGATTTAAAACTTCATTTTTAATTTAAAA
GGATCTAGGTGAAGATCCTTTTTGATAATCTCATGACCAAAATCCCTTAACGTGAGTTTTCGTTCCACTG
AGCGTCAGACCCCGTAGAAAAGATCAAAGGATCTTCTTGAGATCCTTTTTTTCTGCGCGTAATCTGCTGC
TTGCAAACAAAAAAACCACCGCTACCAGCGGTGGTTTGTTTGCCGGATCAAGAGCTACCAACTCTTTTTC
CGAAGGTAACTGGCTTCAGCAGAGCGCAGATACCAAATACTGTTCTTCTAGTGTAGCCGTAGTTAGGCCA
CCACTTCAAGAACTCTGTAGCACCGCCTACATACCTCGCTCTGCTAATCCTGTTACCAGTGGCTGCTGCC
AGTGGCGATAAGTCGTGTCTTACCGGGTTGGACTCAAGACGATAGTTACCGGATAAGGCGCAGCGGTCGG
GCTGAACGGGGGGTTCGTGCACACAGCCCAGCTTGGAGCGAACGACCTACACCGAACTGAGATACCTACA
GCGTGAGCTATGAGAAAGCGCCACGCTTCCCGAAGGGAGAAAGGCGGACAGGTATCCGGTAAGCGGCAGG
GTCGGAACAGGAGAGCGCACGAGGGAGCTTCCAGGGGGAAACGCCTGGTATCTTTATAGTCCTGTCGGGT
TTCGCCACCTCTGACTTGAGCGTCGATTTTTGTGATGCTCGTCAGGGGGGCGGAGCCTATGGAAAAACGC
CAGCAACGCGGCCTTTTTACGGTTCCTGGCCTTTTGCTGGCCTTTTGCTCACATGTTCTTTCCTGCGTTA
TCCCCTGATTCTGTGGATAACCGTATTACCGCCATGCATTAGTTATTAATAGTAATCAATTACGGGGTCA
TTAGTTCATAGCCCATATATGGAGTTCCG
